Addgene plasmid #136569: pvimentin-miRFP713
Purpose: Vimentin labeling with near-infrared fluorescent protein miRFP713
Depositing lab: Vladislav Verkhusha. Publication: A set of monomeric near-infrared fluorescent proteins for multicolor imaging across scales. Matlashov ME, Shcherbakova DM, Alvelid J, Baloban M, Pennacchietti F, Shemetov AA, Testa I, Verkhusha VV. Nat Commun. 2020 Jan 13;11(1):239. doi: 10.1038/s41467-019-13897-6. PubMed 31932632.
Backbone
  Vector backbone: pN1
  Backbone manufacturer: Clontech
  Vector type: Mammalian Expression
  Selectable markers: Neomycin (select with G418)
Growth in bacteria
  Bacterial resistance: Kanamycin, 50 μg/mL
  Growth temperature: 37°C
  Growth strain: DH5alpha
  Copy number: High Copy
Gene/Insert
  Gene/Insert name: vimentin-miRFP713
  Species: H. sapiens (human), Synthetic
  Promoter: CMV
  Tag / fusion protein: miRFP713 (C terminal on insert)
  Cloning method: Restriction Enzyme; 5′ cloning site EcoRI (not destroyed); 3′ cloning site NotI (not destroyed)
  Sequencing primers: 5′ CMV Forward; 3′ SV40pA-R
Terms and licenses: Academic/Nonprofit Terms; Industry Terms: Not Available to Industry
How to cite: pvimentin-miRFP713 was a gift from Vladislav Verkhusha (Addgene plasmid # 136569 ; http://n2t.net/addgene:136569 ; RRID:Addgene_136569)
