[The description below was written by a language model from this plasmid's Addgene catalogue record and pLannotate feature annotations shown in this document.]
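Description:
pvimentin-miRFP713 is a mammalian expression plasmid of about 6.3 kb built on the Clontech pN1 backbone. It produces human vimentin fused at its C terminus to the near-infrared fluorescent protein miRFP713. The fusion was cloned between the EcoRI and NotI sites, downstream of the human cytomegalovirus immediate-early enhancer and promoter, and its transcript is terminated by an SV40 polyadenylation signal. In the annotated sequence, the vimentin coding region is followed after a short linker gap by the miRFP713 coding region. miRFP713 is a monomeric, constitutively fluorescent protein engineered from a Rhodopseudomonas palustris bacterial phytochrome, and it needs the cofactor biliverdin to fluoresce.

The plasmid is propagated in E. coli from a high-copy ColE1/pUC-type origin under kanamycin selection. As in other N1-type vectors, a single Tn5 aminoglycoside phosphotransferase gene (NeoR/KanR) provides both selections. A bacterial promoter drives it for kanamycin resistance in E. coli. The SV40 enhancer/early promoter, paired with an HSV TK polyadenylation signal, drives it in mammalian cells, so stably transfected cells can be selected with G418. An f1 origin is also present and can be used to produce single-stranded DNA. The short hits annotated as large T antigen, ble and bGH poly(A) are fragments and most likely reflect backbone remnants rather than functional elements.

The stated purpose of the construct is to label vimentin, an intermediate filament protein, with a near-infrared tag. It comes from work describing a set of monomeric near-infrared fluorescent proteins for multicolor imaging, where such a fusion marks the vimentin cytoskeleton and leaves the visible channels free for other fluorophores.
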