Features (pLannotate 1.2.2; 15 found; start..end, strand, type, name):
     73..376     +  enhancer       CMV enhancer: human cytomegalovirus immediate early enhancer
    377..580     +  promoter       CMV promoter: human cytomegalovirus (CMV) immediate early promoter
    603..646     +  misc_feature   MCS (fragment): multiple cloning site
    649..2046    +  CDS            VIM: VIME_HUMAN - Experimental evidence at protein level: Swiss-Prot protein existence level 1. Involved with LARP6 in the stabilization of type I collagen mRNAs for CO1A1 and CO1A2. From Homo sapiens (Human).
   2077..3021    +  CDS            miRFP713: miRFP713 is a basic (constitutively fluorescent) near ir fluorescent protein published in 2020, derived from Rhodopseudomonas palustris CGA009. It has very low acid sensitivity. It requires the cofactor biliverdin for fluorescence.
   3040..3123    +  CDS            large T antigen (fragment): large T antigen from SV40 (simian virus 40)
   3146..3267    +  polyA_signal   SV40 poly(A) signal: SV40 polyadenylation signal
   3301..3729    -  rep_origin     f1 ori (sequence partly withheld): f1 bacteriophage origin of replication; arrow indicates direction of (+) strand synthesis
   3756..3860    +  promoter       AmpR promoter: bla
   3862..4219    +  promoter       SV40 promoter: SV40 enhancer and early promoter
   4254..5048    +  CDS            NeoR/KanR: aminoglycoside phosphotransferase from Tn5; aph(3')-II (or nptII); confers resistance to neomycin, kanamycin, and G418 (Geneticin®)
   5069..5221    +  CDS            ble (fragment): BLE_KLEPN - Experimental evidence at protein level: Swiss-Prot protein existence level 1. Binding protein with a strong affinity to the bleomycin family of antibiotics. Binds to CL990; an antimitotic-antibiotic compound. From Klebsiella pneumoniae.
   5280..5327    +  polyA_signal   HSV TK poly(A) signal: herpes simplex virus thymidine kinase polyadenylation signal (Cole and Stacy, 1985)
   5418..5434    -  polyA_signal   bGH poly(A) signal (fragment): bovine growth hormone polyadenylation signal
   5656..6244    +  rep_origin     ori: high-copy-number ColE1/pMB1/pBR322/pUC origin of replication
>Addgene plasmid #136569 | pvimentin-miRFP713 | addgene full sequence | sequence record 271532 | Addgene NGS Result
ACCGCCATGCATTAGTTATTAATAGTAATCAATTACGGGGTCATTAGTTCATAGCCCATATATGGAGTTC
CGCGTTACATAACTTACGGTAAATGGCCCGCCTGGCTGACCGCCCAACGACCCCCGCCCATTGACGTCAA
TAATGACGTATGTTCCCATAGTAACGCCAATAGGGACTTTCCATTGACGTCAATGGGTGGAGTATTTACG
GTAAACTGCCCACTTGGCAGTACATCAAGTGTATCATATGCCAAGTACGCCCCCTATTGACGTCAATGAC
GGTAAATGGCCCGCCTGGCATTATGCCCAGTACATGACCTTATGGGACTTTCCTACTTGGCAGTACATCT
ACGTATTAGTCATCGCTATTACCATGGTGATGCGGTTTTGGCAGTACATCAATGGGCGTGGATAGCGGTT
TGACTCACGGGGATTTCCAAGTCTCCACCCCATTGACGTCAATGGGAGTTTGTTTTGGCACCAAAATCAA
CGGGACTTTCCAAAATGTCGTAACAACTCCGCCCCATTGACGCAAATGGGCGGTAGGCGTGTACGGTGGG
AGGTCTATATAAGCAGAGCTGGTTTAGTGAACCGTCAGATCCGCTAGCGCTACCGGACTCAGATCTCGAG
CTCAAGCTTCGAATTCCCATGTCCACCAGGTCCGTGTCCTCGTCCTCCTACCGCAGGATGTTCGGCGGCC
CGGGCACCGCGAGCCGGCCGAGCTCCAGCCGGAGCTACGTGACTACGTCCACCCGCACCTACAGCCTGGG
CAGCGCGCTGCGCCCCAGCACCAGCCGCAGCCTCTACGCCTCGTCCCCGGGCGGCGTGTATGCCACGCGC
TCCTCTGCCGTGCGCCTGCGGAGCAGCGTGCCCGGGGTGCGGCTCCTGCAGGACTCGGTGGACTTCTCGC
TGGCCGACGCCATCAACACCGAGTTCAAGAACACCCGCACCAACGAGAAGGTGGAGCTGCAGGAGCTGAA
TGACCGCTTCGCCAACTACATCGACAAGGTGCGCTTCCTGGAGCAGCAGAATAAGATCCTGCTGGCCGAG
CTCGAGCAGCTCAAGGGCCAAGGCAAGTCGCGCCTGGGGGACCTCTACGAGGAGGAGATGCGGGAGCTGC
GCCGGCAGGTGGACCAGCTAACCAACGACAAAGCCCGCGTCGAGGTGGAGCGCGACAACCTGGCCGAGGA
CATCATGCGCCTCCGGGAGAAATTGCAGGAGGAGATGCTTCAGAGAGAGGAAGCCGAAAACACCCTGCAA
TCTTTCAGACAGGATGTTGACAATGCGTCTCTGGCACGTCTTGACCTTGAACGCAAAGTGGAATCTTTGC
AAGAAGAGATTGCCTTTTTGAAGAAACTCCACGAAGAGGAAATCCAGGAGCTGCAGGCTCAGATTCAGGA
ACAGCATGTCCAAATCGATGTGGATGTTTCCAAGCCTGACCTCACGGCTGCCCTGCGTGACGTACGTCAG
CAATATGAAAGTGTGGCTGCCAAGAACCTGCAGGAGGCAGAAGAATGGTACAAATCCAAGTTTGCTGACC
TCTCTGAGGCTGCCAACCGGAACAATGACGCCCTGCGCCAGGCAAAGCAGGAGTCCACTGAGTACCGGAG
ACAGGTGCAGTCCCTCACCTGTGAAGTGGATGCCCTTAAAGGAACCAATGAGTCCCTGGAACGCCAGATG
CGTGAAATGGAAGAGAACTTTGCCGTTGAAGCTGCTAACTACCAAGACACTATTGGCCGCCTGCAGGATG
AGATTCAGAATATGAAGGAGGAAATGGCTCGTCACCTTCGTGAATACCAAGACCTGCTCAATGTTAAGAT
GGCCCTTGACATTGAGATTGCCACCTACAGGAAGCTGCTGGAAGGCGAGGAGAGCAGGATTTCTCTGCCT
CTTCCAAACTTTTCCTCCCTGAACCTGAGGGAAACTAATCTGGATTCACTCCCTCTGGTTGATACCCACT
CAAAAAGGACACTTCTGATTAAGACGGTTGAAACTAGAGATGGACAGGTTATCAACGAAACTTCTCAGCA
TCACGATGACCTTGAAGGGGATCCACCGGTCGGTGGCGGTGGCAGCGCGGAAGGCTCCGTCGCCAGGCAG
CCTGACCTCTTGACCTGCGACGATGAGCCGATCCATATCCCCGGTGCCATCCAACCGCATGGACTGCTGC
TCGCCCTCGCCGCCGACATGACGATCGTTGCCGGCAGCGACAACCTTCCCGAACTCACCGGACTGGCGAT
CGGCGCCCTGATCGGCCGCTCTGCGGCCGATGTCTTCGACTCGGAGACGCACAACCGTCTGACGATCGCC
TTGGCCGAGCCCGGGGCGGCCGTCGGAGCACCGATCACTGTCGGCTTCACGATGCGAAAGGACGCAGGCT
TCATCGGCTCCTGGCATCGCCATGATCAGCTCATCTTCCTCGAGCTCGAGCCTCCCCAGCGGGACGTCGC
CGAGCCGCAGGCGTTCTTCCGCCGCACCAACAGCGCCATCCGCCGCCTGCAGGCCGCCGAAACCTTGGAA
AGCGCCTGCGCCGCCGCGGCGCAAGAGGTGCGGAAGATTACCGGCTTCGATCGGGTGATGATCTATCGCT
TCGCCTCCGACTTCAGCGGCGAAGTGATCGCAGAGGATCGGTGCGCCGAGGTCGAGTCAAAACTAGGCCT
GCACTATCCTGCCTCAACCGTGCCGGCGCAGGCCCGTCGGCTCTATACCATCAACCCGGTACGGATCATT
CCCGATATCAATTATCGGCCGGTGCCGGTCACCCCAGACCTCAATCCGGTCACCGGGCGGCCGATTGATC
TTAGCTTCGCCATCCTGCGCAGCGTCTCGCCCGTCCATCTGGAGTTCATGCGCAACATAGGCATGCACGG
CACGATGTCGATCTCGATTTTGCGCGGCGAGCGACTGTGGGGATTGATCGTTTGCCATCACCGAACGCCG
TACTACGTCGATCTCGATGGCCGCCAAGCCTGCAAGAGGGTCGCCGAGAGGCTGGCCACTCAGATCGGCG
TGATGGAAGAGTGAGCGGCCGCGACTCTAGATCATAATCAGCCATACCACATTTGTAGAGGTTTTACTTG
CTTTAAAAAACCTCCCACACCTCCCCCTGAACCTGAAACATAAAATGAATGCAATTGTTGTTGTTAACTT
GTTTATTGCAGCTTATAATGGTTACAAATAAAGCAATAGCATCACAAATTTCACAAATAAAGCATTTTTT
TCACTGCATTCTAGTTGTGGTTTGTCCAAACTCATCAATGTATCTTAAGGCGTAAATTGTAAGCGTTAAT
ATTTTGTTAAAATTCGCGTTAAATTTTTGTTAAATCAGCTCATTTTTTAACCAATAGGCCGAAATCGGCA
AAATCCCTTATAAATCAAAAGAATAGACCGAGATAGGGT
[37 nt withheld, positions 3400-3436]
AAAGAACGTGGACTCCAACGTCAAAGG
[49 nt withheld, positions 3464-3512]
T
[91 nt withheld, positions 3514-3604]
G
[124 nt withheld, positions 3606-3729]
CAGGTGGCACTTTTCGGGGAAATGTGCGCGGAACCCCTATTTGTTTATTTTTCTAAATACATTCAAATAT
GTATCCGCTCATGAGACAATAACCCTGATAAATGCTTCAATAATATTGAAAAAGGAAGAGTCCTGAGGCG
GAAAGAACCAGCTGTGGAATGTGTGTCAGTTAGGGTGTGGAAAGTCCCCAGGCTCCCCAGCAGGCAGAAG
TATGCAAAGCATGCATCTCAATTAGTCAGCAACCAGGTGTGGAAAGTCCCCAGGCTCCCCAGCAGGCAGA
AGTATGCAAAGCATGCATCTCAATTAGTCAGCAACCATAGTCCCGCCCCTAACTCCGCCCATCCCGCCCC
TAACTCCGCCCAGTTCCGCCCATTCTCCGCCCCATGGCTGACTAATTTTTTTTATTTATGCAGAGGCCGA
GGCCGCCTCGGCCTCTGAGCTATTCCAGAAGTAGTGAGGAGGCTTTTTTGGAGGCCTAGGCTTTTGCAAA
GATCGATCAAGAGACAGGATGAGGATCGTTTCGCATGATTGAACAAGATGGATTGCACGCAGGTTCTCCG
GCCGCTTGGGTGGAGAGGCTATTCGGCTATGACTGGGCACAACAGACAATCGGCTGCTCTGATGCCGCCG
TGTTCCGGCTGTCAGCGCAGGGGCGCCCGGTTCTTTTTGTCAAGACCGACCTGTCCGGTGCCCTGAATGA
ACTGCAAGACGAGGCAGCGCGGCTATCGTGGCTGGCCACGACGGGCGTTCCTTGCGCAGCTGTGCTCGAC
GTTGTCACTGAAGCGGGAAGGGACTGGCTGCTATTGGGCGAAGTGCCGGGGCAGGATCTCCTGTCATCTC
ACCTTGCTCCTGCCGAGAAAGTATCCATCATGGCTGATGCAATGCGGCGGCTGCATACGCTTGATCCGGC
TACCTGCCCATTCGACCACCAAGCGAAACATCGCATCGAGCGAGCACGTACTCGGATGGAAGCCGGTCTT
GTCGATCAGGATGATCTGGACGAAGAGCATCAGGGGCTCGCGCCAGCCGAACTGTTCGCCAGGCTCAAGG
CGAGCATGCCCGACGGCGAGGATCTCGTCGTGACCCATGGCGATGCCTGCTTGCCGAATATCATGGTGGA
AAATGGCCGCTTTTCTGGATTCATCGACTGTGGCCGGCTGGGTGTGGCGGACCGCTATCAGGACATAGCG
TTGGCTACCCGTGATATTGCTGAAGAGCTTGGCGGCGAATGGGCTGACCGCTTCCTCGTGCTTTACGGTA
TCGCCGCTCCCGATTCGCAGCGCATCGCCTTCTATCGCCTTCTTGACGAGTTCTTCTGAGCGGGACTCTG
GGGTTCGAAATGACCGACCAAGCGACGCCCAACCTGCCATCACGAGATTTCGATTCCACCGCCGCCTTCT
ATGAAAGGTTGGGCTTCGGAATCGTTTTCCGGGACGCCGGCTGGATGATCCTCCAGCGCGGGGATCTCAT
GCTGGAGTTCTTCGCCCACCCTAGGGGGAGGCTAACTGAAACACGGAAGGAGACAATACCGGAAGGAACC
CGCGCTATGACGGCAATAAAAAGACAGAATAAAACGCACGGTGTTGGGTCGTTTGTTCATAAACGCGGGG
TTCGGTCCCAGGGCTGGCACTCTGTCGATACCCCACCGAGACCCCATTGGGGCCAATACGCCCGCGTTTC
TTCCTTTTCCCCACCCCACCCCCCAAGTTCGGGTGAAGGCCCAGGGCTCGCAGCCAACGTCGGGGCGGCA
GGCCCTGCCATAGCCTCAGGTTACTCATATATACTTTAGATTGATTTAAAACTTCATTTTTAATTTAAAA
GGATCTAGGTGAAGATCCTTTTTGATAATCTCATGACCAAAATCCCTTAACGTGAGTTTTCGTTCCACTG
AGCGTCAGACCCCGTAGAAAAGATCAAAGGATCTTCTTGAGATCCTTTTTTTCTGCGCGTAATCTGCTGC
TTGCAAACAAAAAAACCACCGCTACCAGCGGTGGTTTGTTTGCCGGATCAAGAGCTACCAACTCTTTTTC
CGAAGGTAACTGGCTTCAGCAGAGCGCAGATACCAAATACTGTTCTTCTAGTGTAGCCGTAGTTAGGCCA
CCACTTCAAGAACTCTGTAGCACCGCCTACATACCTCGCTCTGCTAATCCTGTTACCAGTGGCTGCTGCC
AGTGGCGATAAGTCGTGTCTTACCGGGTTGGACTCAAGACGATAGTTACCGGATAAGGCGCAGCGGTCGG
GCTGAACGGGGGGTTCGTGCACACAGCCCAGCTTGGAGCGAACGACCTACACCGAACTGAGATACCTACA
GCGTGAGCTATGAGAAAGCGCCACGCTTCCCGAAGGGAGAAAGGCGGACAGGTATCCGGTAAGCGGCAGG
GTCGGAACAGGAGAGCGCACGAGGGAGCTTCCAGGGGGAAACGCCTGGTATCTTTATAGTCCTGTCGGGT
TTCGCCACCTCTGACTTGAGCGTCGATTTTTGTGATGCTCGTCAGGGGGGCGGAGCCTATGGAAAAACGC
CAGCAACGCGGCCTTTTTACGGTTCCTGGCCTTTTGCTGGCCTTTTGCTCACATGTTCTTTCCTGCGTTA
TCCCCTGATTCTGTGGATAACCGTATT
